Addgene plasmid #16038: pRK5 beta4 1355T
Depositing lab: Filippo Giancotti. Depositing organization: Memorial Sloan-Kettering Cancer Center. Publication: Targeted deletion of the integrin beta4 signaling domain suppresses laminin-5-dependent nuclear entry of mitogen-activated protein kinases and NF-kappaB, causing defects in epidermal growth and migration. Nikolopoulos SN, Blaikie P, Yoshioka T, Guo W, Puri C, Tacchetti C, Giancotti FG. Mol Cell Biol. 2005 Jul . 25(14):6090-102. 10.1128/MCB.25.14.6090-6102.2005 PubMed 15988021.
Backbone
  Vector backbone: pRK5
  Backbone size w/o insert (bp): 4700
  Vector type: Mammalian Expression
Growth in bacteria
  Bacterial resistance: Ampicillin, 100 μg/mL
  Growth temperature: 37°C
  Growth strain: DH5alpha
  Copy number: High Copy
Gene/Insert
  Gene/Insert name: beta4 (alt name: beta 4 integrin)
  Species: H. sapiens (human)
  Insert size (bp): 4100
  Mutation: 1355T: amino acids 1-1355
  Entrez Gene: ITGB4 (a.k.a. CD104, GP150, JEB5A, JEB5B)
  Cloning method: Restriction Enzyme; 5′ cloning site EcoRI (not destroyed); 3′ cloning site EcoRI (not destroyed)
  Sequencing primers: 5′ SP6
Terms and licenses: Academic/Nonprofit Terms; Industry Terms: Not Available to Industry
How to cite: pRK5 beta4 1355T was a gift from Filippo Giancotti (Addgene plasmid # 16038 ; http://n2t.net/addgene:16038 ; RRID:Addgene_16038)
