[The description below was written by a language model from this plasmid's Addgene catalogue record.]
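Description:
pRK5 beta4 1355T is a mammalian expression plasmid built on the pRK5 backbone (about 4.7 kb without insert) that carries a truncated form of human integrin beta4 (ITGB4, also known as CD104). It is maintained in E. coli as a high-copy plasmid under ampicillin selection. The record does not list the promoter or other regulatory elements. pRK5-family vectors are generally known to drive inserts from a CMV immediate-early promoter with an SV40 polyadenylation signal, but this is not confirmed here and no feature table is available. The listed SP6 sequencing primer indicates an SP6 promoter site lying upstream of the cloning region.

The insert is roughly 4.1 kb and encodes amino acids 1 to 1355 of beta4, the "1355T" truncation. It was cloned as an EcoRI fragment with both flanking EcoRI sites retained, so the insert can be excised with a single enzyme, and its orientation depends on how the fragment was ligated. No epitope tag or reporter fusion is recorded. Truncation at residue 1355 removes the C-terminal portion of the unusually long beta4 cytoplasmic tail while keeping the extracellular domain, the transmembrane domain and the membrane-proximal cytoplasmic region.

The associated publication concerns targeted deletion of the beta4 signaling domain and its effects on laminin-5-dependent nuclear entry of MAP kinases and NF-kappaB, and on epidermal growth and migration. This suggests the construct is used to express a signaling-defective beta4 subunit in cultured mammalian cells, for comparison with full-length beta4 in studies of alpha6beta4 integrin adhesion and signaling.
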