>Addgene plasmid #16038 | pRK5 beta4 1355T | addgene partial sequence | sequence record 22401 | SV40pA-R 5'-GAAATTTGTGATGCTATTGC-3'
CAAGTTGGGGCCATGGCGGCCAAGCTTCTGCAGGTCGACTCTAGAGCGGAATTCCTCAGCGTAGAACGTC
ATCGCTGTACATAAGGAAGCTGTCGTAGTCCTCCCCGCTCTGGGCGTCCACGATAGGGATGTCAGGGATG
ATGGGGATGGACATGGGCCTCTTGGGCTGGGTGGCCAGGTTGATGATGGCCTCCCGCTCAGGCCCCCAGC
CGGCCCCGTTGCGCGCCTTCACCGTGTAGCGGTAGGGCTGGGACTCCCGAAGGTTCTCAATAAGCAGCAT
CCGGTTCTTAGGGTTGTCAACCAGCACTTTCTTCATGGGCCCAATAGGTCGGTTGTCATCGTTGACCAGG
CCATAGCAGACCTCGTAGGCTGTGATCTCACCGTTGGTCTCAGCCGGCTCAGCCCAGCTCAGCTGGGTCA
CCGTGGAGGAGACGACATTGAAGGCCAGACGCCCTGGCTCGCTGGGCACTTCCTGGTGGGTGCGGCAGGA
CACCAGGGAGCTGTAGGGTCCCTCGCCCTGAGCCCCGTAGGCGCACACCTTCATCTCATAGTCGCAATAC
GGGTACAGGTTGGTGAGCTCCACTGAGGGCACCTTGCTGTCGAGCAGGTGGGCTTCGGATTCGGAGTCAC
CCTGAATCCAGTACTTTACCCTGTACCCCATTGGCTTGCCAGAAGGGGGCAGCCAGTTGAAATGGATCTT
CCTGGACCCAGC
